>Addgene plasmid #43798 | pFRT/FLAG/HA-DEST LIN28B | depositor full sequence | sequence record 59114 | pFRT/FLAG/HA-DEST LIN28B sequence 6125 bps
GGTAAGCCTATCCCTAACCCTCTCCTCGGTCTCGATTCTACGGACGGATCGGGAGATCTCCCGATCCCCT
ATGGTGCACTCTCAGTACAATCTGCTCTGATGCCGCATAGTTAAGCCAGTATCTGCTCCCTGCTTGTGTG
TTGGAGGTCGCTGAGTAGTGCGCGAGCAAAATTTAAGCTACAACAAGGCAAGGCTTGACCGACAATTGCA
TGAAGAATCTGCTTAGGGTTAGGCGTTTTGCGCTGCTTCGCGATGTACGGGCCAGATATACGCGTTGACA
TTGATTATTGACTAGTTATTAATAGTAATCAATTACGGGGTCATTAGTTCATAGCCCATATATGGAGTTC
CGCGTTACATAACTTACGGTAAATGGCCCGCCTGGCTGACCGCCCAACGACCCCCGCCCATTGACGTCAA
TAATGACGTATGTTCCCATAGTAACGCCAATAGGGACTTTCCATTGACGTCAATGGGTGGAGTATTTACG
GTAAACTGCCCACTTGGCAGTACATCAAGTGTATCATATGCCAAGTACGCCCCCTATTGACGTCAATGAC
GGTAAATGGCCCGCCTGGCATTATGCCCAGTACATGACCTTATGGGACTTTCCTACTTGGCAGTACATCT
ACGTATTAGTCATCGCTATTACCATGGTGATGCGGTTTTGGCAGTACATCAATGGGCGTGGATAGCGGTT
TGACTCACGGGGATTTCCAAGTCTCCACCCCATTGACGTCAATGGGAGTTTGTTTTGGAACCAAAATCAA
CGGGACTTTCCAAAATGTCGTAACAACTCCGCCCCATTGACGCAAATGGGCGGTAGGCGTGTACGGTGGG
AGGTCTATATAAGCAGAGCTCTCCCTATCAGTGATAGAGATCTCCCTATCAGTGATAGAGATCGTCGACG
AGCTCGTTTAGTGAACCGTCAGATCGCCTGGAGACGCCATCCACGCTGTTTTGACCTCCATAGAAGACAC
CGGGACCGATCCAGCCTCCGGACTCTAGCGTTTAAACTTAAGCTTGGTACCATGGACTACAAGGACGACG
ATGACAAGTACCCTTATGACGTGCCCGATTACGCTTTGAACCAGATATCAACAAGTTTGTACAAAAAAGC
AGGCTATGGCCGAAGGCGGGGCTAGCAAAGGTGGTGGAGAAGAGCCCGGGAAGCTGCCGGAGCCGGCAGA
GGAGGAATCCCAGGTTTTGCGCGGAACTGGCCACTGTAAGTGGTTCAATGTGCGCATGGGATTTGGATTC
ATCTCCATGATAAACCGAGAGGGAAGCCCCTTGGATATTCCAGTCGATGTATTTGTACACCAAAGCAAAC
TATTCATGGAAGGATTTAGAAGCCTAAAAGAAGGAGAACCAGTGGAATTCACATTTAAAAAATCTTCCAA
AGGCCTTGAGTCAATACGGGTAACAGGACCTGGTGGGAGCCCCTGTTTAGGAAGTGAAAGAAGACCCAAA
GGGAAGACACTACAGAAAAGAAAACCAAAGGGAGATAGATGCTACAACTGTGGTGGCCTTGATCATCATG
CTAAGGAATGTAGTCTACCTCCTCAGCCAAAGAAGTGCCATTACTGTCAGAGCATCATGCACATGGTGGC
AAACTGCCCACATAAAAATGTTGCACAGCCACCCGCGAGTTCTCAGGGAAGACAGGAAGCAGAATCCCAG
CCATGCACTTCAACTCTCCCTCGAGAAGTGGGAGGCGGGCATGGCTGTACATCACCACCGTTTCCTCAGG
AGGCTAGGGCAGAGATCTCAGAACGGTCAGGCAGGTCACCTCAAGAAGCTTCCTCCACGAAGTCATCTAT
AGCACCAGAAGAGCAAAGCAAAAAGGGGCCTTCAGTTCAAAAAAGGAAAAAGACATAAACCCAGCTTTCT
TGTACAAAGTGGTTGATATCCAGCACAGTGGCGGCCGCTCAAGTCTAGAGGGCCCGCGGTTCGAAGGTAA
GCCTATCCCTAACCCTCTCCTCGGTCTCGATTCTACGCGTACCGGATCCGCGGCCGCATAGATAACTGAT
CCAGTGTGCCTCGAGTCTAGAGGGCCCGTTTAAACCCGCTGATCAGCCTCGACTGTGCCTTCTAGTTGCC
AGCCATCTGTTGTTTGCCCCTCCCCCGTGCCTTCCTTGACCCTGGAAGGTGCCACTCCCACTGTCCTTTC
CTAATAAAATGAGGAAATTGCATCGCATTGTCTGAGTAGGTGTCATTCTATTCTGGGGGGTGGGGTGGGG
CAGGACAGCAAGGGGGAGGATTGGGAAGACAATAGCAGGCATGCTGGGGATGCGGTGGGCTCTATGGCTT
CTGAGGCGGAAAGAACCAGCTGGGGCTCTAGGGGGTATCCCC
[124 nt withheld, positions 2353-2476]
C
[91 nt withheld, positions 2478-2568]
AGGGTGATGGTTCACGTACCTAGAAGTTCCTATTCCGAAGTTCCTATTCTCTAGAAAGTATAGGAACTTC
CTTGGCCAAAAAGCCTGAACTCACCGCGACGTCTGTCGAGAAGTTTCTGATCGAAAAGTTCGACAGCGTC
TCCGACCTGATGCAGCTCTCGGAGGGCGAAGAATCTCGTGCTTTCAGCTTCGATGTAGGAGGGCGTGGAT
ATGTCCTGCGGGTAAATAGCTGCGCCGATGGTTTCTACAAAGATCGTTATGTTTATCGGCACTTTGCATC
GGCCGCGCTCCCGATTCCGGAAGTGCTTGACATTGGGGAATTCAGCGAGAGCCTGACCTATTGCATCTCC
CGCCGTGCACAGGGTGTCACGTTGCAAGACCTGCCTGAAACCGAACTGCCCGCTGTTCTGCAGCCGGTCG
CGGAGGCCATGGATGCGATCGCTGCGGCCGATCTTAGCCAGACGAGCGGGTTCGGCCCATTCGGACCGCA
AGGAATCGGTCAATACACTACATGGCGTGATTTCATATGCGCGATTGCTGATCCCCATGTGTATCACTGG
CAAACTGTGATGGACGACACCGTCAGTGCGTCCGTCGCGCAGGCTCTCGATGAGCTGATGCTTTGGGCCG
AGGACTGCCCCGAAGTCCGGCACCTCGTGCACGCGGATTTCGGCTCCAACAATGTCCTGACGGACAATGG
CCGCATAACAGCGGTCATTGACTGGAGCGAGGCGATGTTCGGGGATTCCCAATACGAGGTCGCCAACATC
TTCTTCTGGAGGCCGTGGTTGGCTTGTATGGAGCAGCAGACGCGCTACTTCGAGCGGAGGCATCCGGAGC
TTGCAGGATCGCCGCGGCTCCGGGCGTATATGCTCCGCATTGGTCTTGACCAACTCTATCAGAGCTTGGT
TGACGGCAATTTCGATGATGCAGCTTGGGCGCAGGGTCGATGCGACGCAATCGTCCGATCCGGAGCCGGG
ACTGTCGGGCGTACACAAATCGCCCGCAGAAGCGCGGCCGTCTGGACCGATGGCTGTGTAGAAGTACTCG
CCGATAGTGGAAACCGACGCCCCAGCACTCGTCCGAGGGCAAAGGAATAGCACGTACTACGAGATTTCGA
TTCCACCGCCGCCTTCTATGAAAGGTTGGGCTTCGGAATCGTTTTCCGGGACGCCGGCTGGATGATCCTC
CAGCGCGGGGATCTCATGCTGGAGTTCTTCGCCCACCCCAACTTGTTTATTGCAGCTTATAATGGTTACA
AATAAAGCAATAGCATCACAAATTTCACAAATAAAGCATTTTTTTCACTGCATTCTAGTTGTGGTTTGTC
CAAACTCATCAATGTATCTTATCATGTCTGTATACCGTCGACCTCTAGCTAGAGCTTGGCGTAATCATGG
TCATAGCTGTTTCCTGTGTGAAATTGTTATCCGCTCACAATTCCACACAACATACGAGCCGGAAGCATAA
AGTGTAAAGCCTGGGGTGCCTAATGAGTGAGCTAACTCACATTAATTGCGTTGCGCTCACTGCCCGCTTT
CCAGTCGGGAAACCTGTCGTGCCAGCTGCATTAATGAATCGGCCAACGCGCGGGGAGAGGCGGTTTGCGT
ATTGGGCGCTCTTCCGCTTCCTCGCTCACTGACTCGCTGCGCTCGGTCGTTCGGCTGCGGCGAGCGGTAT
CAGCTCACTCAAAGGCGGTAATACGGTTATCCACAGAATCAGGGGATAACGCAGGAAAGAACATGTGAGC
AAAAGGCCAGCAAAAGGCCAGGAACCGTAAAAAGGCCGCGTTGCTGGCGTTTTTCCATAGGCTCCGCCCC
CCTGACGAGCATCACAAAAATCGACGCTCAAGTCAGAGGTGGCGAAACCCGACAGGACTATAAAGATACC
AGGCGTTTCCCCCTGGAAGCTCCCTCGTGCGCTCTCCTGTTCCGACCCTGCCGCTTACCGGATACCTGTC
CGCCTTTCTCCCTTCGGGAAGCGTGGCGCTTTCTCATAGCTCACGCTGTAGGTATCTCAGTTCGGTGTAG
GTCGTTCGCTCCAAGCTGGGCTGTGTGCACGAACCCCCCGTTCAGCCCGACCGCTGCGCCTTATCCGGTA
ACTATCGTCTTGAGTCCAACCCGGTAAGACACGACTTATCGCCACTGGCAGCAGCCACTGGTAACAGGAT
TAGCAGAGCGAGGTATGTAGGCGGTGCTACAGAGTTCTTGAAGTGGTGGCCTAACTACGGCTACACTAGA
AGGACAGTATTTGGTATCTGCGCTCTGCTGAAGCCAGTTACCTTCGGAAAAAGAGTTGGTAGCTCTTGAT
CCGGCAAACAAACCACCGCTGGTAGCGGTGGTTTTTTTGTTTGCAAGCAGCAGATTACGCGCAGAAAAAA
AGGATCTCAAGAAGATCCTTTGATCTTTTCTACGGGGTCTGACGCTCAGTGGAACGAAAACTCACGTTAA
GGGATTTTGGTCATGAGATTATCAAAAAGGATCTTCACCTAGATCCTTTTAAATTAAAAATGAAGTTTTA
AATCAATCTAAAGTATATATGAGTAAACTTGGTCTGACAGTTACCAATGCTTAATCAGTGAGGCACCTAT
CTCAGCGATCTGTCTATTTCGTTCATCCATAGTTGCCTGACTCCCCGTCGTGTAGATAACTACGATACGG
GAGGGCTTACCATCTGGCCCCAGTGCTGCAATGATACCGCGAGACCCACGCTCACCGGCTCCAGATTTAT
CAGCAATAAACCAGCCAGCCGGAAGGGCCGAGCGCAGAAGTGGTCCTGCAACTTTATCCGCCTCCATCCA
GTCTATTAATTGTTGCCGGGAAGCTAGAGTAAGTAGTTCGCCAGTTAATAGTTTGCGCAACGTTGTTGCC
ATTGCTACAGGCATCGTGGTGTCACGCTCGTCGTTTGGTATGGCTTCATTCAGCTCCGGTTCCCAACGAT
CAAGGCGAGTTACATGATCCCCCATGTTGTGCAAAAAAGCGGTTAGCTCCTTCGGTCCTCCGATCGTTGT
CAGAAGTAAGTTGGCCGCAGTGTTATCACTCATGGTTATGGCAGCACTGCATAATTCTCTTACTGTCATG
CCATCCGTAAGATGCTTTTCTGTGACTGGTGAGTACTCAACCAAGTCATTCTGAGAATAGTGTATGCGGC
GACCGAGTTGCTCTTGCCCGGCGTCAATACGGGATAATACCGCGCCACATAGCAGAACTTTAAAAGTGCT
CATCATTGGAAAACGTTCTTCGGGGCGAAAACTCTCAAGGATCTTACCGCTGTTGAGATCCAGTTCGATG
TAACCCACTCGTGCACCCAACTGATCTTCAGCATCTTTTACTTTCACCAGCGTTTCTGGGTGAGCAAAAA
CAGGAAGGCAAAATGCCGCAAAAAAGGGAATAAGGGCGACACGGAAATGTTGAATACTCATACTCTTCCT
TTTTCAATATTATTGAAGCATTTATCAGGGTTATTGTCTCATGAGCGGATACATATTTGAATGTATTTAG
AAAAATAAACAAATAGGGGTTCCGCGCACATTTCCCCGAAAAGTGCCACCTGACGTC
Features (pLannotate 1.2.2; 27 found; start..end, strand, type, name):
      1..42      +  CDS            V5 tag: epitope tag from simian virus 5
     70..122     -  misc_feature   bom (fragment): basis of mobility region from pBR322
    277..656     +  enhancer       CMV enhancer: human cytomegalovirus immediate early enhancer
    729..746     -  promoter       CMV promoter (fragment): human cytomegalovirus (CMV) immediate early promoter
    809..860     +  promoter       CMVd2 promoter: truncated human cytomegalovirus (CMV) immediate early promoter that yields moderately reduced expression relative to the full-length promoter
    862..881     +  promoter       PLtetO-1 promoter (fragment): modified phage lambda PL promoter with tet operator sites (Lutz and Bujard, 1997)
    883..902     +  promoter       PLtetO-1 promoter (fragment): modified phage lambda PL promoter with tet operator sites (Lutz and Bujard, 1997)
    910..943     +  promoter       TRE3GV promoter (fragment): 3rd-generation Tet-responsive promoter that can be activated by binding of Tet-On® 3G, optimized for retroviral and lentiviral vectors
   1038..1058    +  CDS            FLAG (fragment): FLAG® epitope tag, followed by an enterokinase cleavage site
   1101..1125    +  protein_bind   attB1: mutant version of attB; recombination site for the Gateway® BP reaction BP Clonase™
   1126..1875    +  CDS            LIN28B: LN28B_HUMAN - Also known as CSDD2. Experimental evidence at protein level: Swiss-Prot protein existence level 1. Suppressor of microRNA (miRNA) biogenesis, including that of let-7 and possibly of miR107, miR-143 and miR-200c. Binds primary let-7 transcripts (pri-let-7), including pri-let-7g and pri-let-7a-1, and sequester them in the nucleolus, away from the microprocessor complex, hence preventing their processing into mature miRNA (PubMed:22118463). Does not act on pri-miR21 (PubMed:22118463). The repression of let-7 expression is required for normal development and contributes to maintain t
   1879..1903    -  protein_bind   attB2: mutant version of attB; recombination site for the Gateway® BP reaction BP Clonase™
   1956..1997    +  CDS            V5 tag: epitope tag from simian virus 5
   2083..2307    +  polyA_signal   bGH poly(A) signal: bovine growth hormone polyadenylation signal
   2311..2332    +  promoter       SV40 promoter (fragment): SV40 enhancer and early promoter
   2353..2586    +  rep_origin     f1 ori (fragment) (sequence partly withheld): f1 bacteriophage origin of replication; arrow indicates direction of (+) strand synthesis
   2591..2638    +  protein_bind   FRT: FLP-mediated recombination occurs in the 8-bp core sequence TCTAGAAA (Turan and Bode, 2011). FLP recombinase from the Saccharomyces cerevisiae 2μ plasmid
   2646..3668    +  CDS            HygR: aminoglycoside phosphotransferase from E. coli; aph(4)-Ia; confers resistance to hygromycin
   3678..3803    +  CDS            ble (fragment): BLE_KLEPN - Experimental evidence at protein level: Swiss-Prot protein existence level 1. Binding protein with a strong affinity to the bleomycin family of antibiotics. Binds to CL990; an antimitotic-antibiotic compound. From Klebsiella pneumoniae.
   3798..3919    +  polyA_signal   SV40 poly(A) signal: SV40 polyadenylation signal
   3992..4008    -  protein_bind   lac operator: The lac repressor binds to the lac operator to inhibit transcription in E. coli. This inhibition can be relieved by adding lactose or isopropyl-β-D-thiogalactopyranoside (IPTG). lac repressor encoded by lacI
   4016..4046    -  promoter       lac promoter: promoter for the E. coli lac operon
   4061..4082    -  protein_bind   CAP binding site: CAP binding activates transcription in the presence of cAMP. E. coli catabolite activator protein
   4095..4187    -  CDS            lacI (fragment): lac repressor; lacI; The lac repressor binds to the lac operator to inhibit transcription in E. coli. This inhibition can be relieved by adding lactose or isopropyl-β-D-thiogalactopyranoside (IPTG).
   4370..4958    -  rep_origin     ori: high-copy-number ColE1/pMB1/pBR322/pUC origin of replication
   5129..5989    -  CDS            AmpR: β-lactamase; bla; confers resistance to ampicillin, carbenicillin, and related antibiotics
   5990..6094    -  promoter       AmpR promoter: bla
