[The description below was written by a language model from this plasmid's Addgene catalogue record and pLannotate feature annotations shown in this document.]
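Description:
pFRT/FLAG/HA-DEST LIN28B is a mammalian expression plasmid carrying the human LIN28B coding sequence, introduced by Gateway recombination into the pFRT/FLAG/HA-DEST destination backbone. It is propagated in E. coli through a high-copy ColE1/pUC-type origin with ampicillin selection from the bla gene and its promoter. A partial f1 origin and lac promoter/operator remnants are also annotated as backbone carry-over.

Expression is driven by the CMV immediate-early enhancer and promoter. The annotation places short tet-operator-like fragments just downstream of the promoter, which suggests a tetracycline-regulatable CMV design, although the catalogue lists the promoter simply as CMV. The LIN28B open reading frame is flanked by attB1 and attB2 sites, preceded by the backbone-encoded N-terminal FLAG-HA tag, and followed by the bovine growth hormone polyadenylation signal. A V5 tag sequence lies beyond attB2, but the record does not list it as a fusion. Only a FLAG fragment is detected in the feature table. The depositor notes that the FLAG and HA tags appear out of frame in the assembled sequence, whereas the repository's quality-control sequencing shows them in frame. The annotated sequence record (6,125 nt) is also somewhat shorter than the stated total size of 6,325 bp.

An FRT site sits directly upstream of a hygromycin resistance gene that has no annotated promoter of its own and ends in an SV40 poly(A) signal. This arrangement is typical of FLP-mediated integration into a genomic FRT landing site, where hygromycin resistance is gained only after correct recombination. The plasmid is thus suited to making stable isogenic cell lines expressing epitope-tagged LIN28B, a let-7 microRNA biogenesis suppressor. The associated publication used it in work identifying mRNAs bound and regulated by human LIN28 proteins.
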