Addgene plasmid #43798: pFRT/FLAG/HA-DEST LIN28B
Depositing lab: Thomas Tuschl. Depositing organization: Rockefeller University. Publication: Identification of mRNAs bound and regulated by human LIN28 proteins and molecular requirements for RNA recognition. Hafner M, Max KE, Bandaru P, Morozov P, Gerstberger S, Brown M, Molina H, Tuschl T. RNA. 2013 May;19(5):613-26. doi: 10.1261/rna.036491.112. Epub 2013 Mar 12. PubMed 23481595.
Backbone
  Vector backbone: pFRT/FLAG/HA-DEST
  Backbone size w/o insert (bp): 5372
  Total vector size (bp): 6325
  Vector type: Mammalian Expression
  Selectable markers: Hygromycin
Growth in bacteria
  Bacterial resistance: Ampicillin, 100 μg/mL
  Growth temperature: 37°C
  Growth strain: DH5alpha
  Copy number: Unknown
Gene/Insert
  Gene/Insert name: LIN28B
  Species: H. sapiens (human)
  Insert size (bp): 753
  GenBank ID: 389421
  Entrez Gene: LIN28B (a.k.a. CSDD2)
  Promoter: CMV
  Tag / fusion protein: FLAG-HA (N terminal on backbone)
  Cloning method: Gateway Cloning
  Sequencing primers: 5′ CMV; 3′ BGHR
Terms and licenses: Academic/Nonprofit Terms; Industry Terms: Not Available to Industry
Depositor comments: Note that the Flag and HA tags are not in frame in the depositor's assembled sequence, but Addgene's quality control sequence shows they are in frame.
How to cite: pFRT/FLAG/HA-DEST LIN28B was a gift from Thomas Tuschl (Addgene plasmid # 43798 ; http://n2t.net/addgene:43798 ; RRID:Addgene_43798)
