>Addgene plasmid #43798 | pFRT/FLAG/HA-DEST LIN28B | addgene partial sequence | sequence record 62861 | LNCX 5'-AGCTCGTTTAGTGAACCGTCAGATC-3'
TTGACCTCCATAGAAGACACCGGGACCGATCCAGCCTCCGGACTCTAGCGTTTAAACTTAAGCTTGGTAC
CATGGACTACAAGGACGACGATGACAAGTACCCTTATGACGTGCCCGATTACGCTTTGAACCAGATATCA
ACAAGTTTGTACAAAAAAGCAGGCTTCATGGCCGAAGGCGGGGCTAGCAAAGGTGGTGGAGAAGAGCCCG
GGAAGCTGCCGGAGCCGGCAGAGGAGGAATCCCAGGTTTTGCGCGGAACTGGCCACTGTAAGTGGTTCAA
TGTGCGCATGGGATTTGGATTCATCTCCATGATAAACCGAGAGGGAAGCCCCTTGGATATTCCAGTCGAT
GTATTTGTACACCAAAGCAAACTATTCATGGAAGGATTTAGAAGCCTAAAAGAAGGAGAACCAGTGGAAT
TCACATTTAAAAAATCTTCCAAAGGCCTTGAGTCAATACGGGTAACAGGACCTGGTGGGAGCCCCTGTTT
AGGAAGTGAAAGAAGACCCAAAGGGAAGACACTACAGAAAAGAAAACCAAAGGGAGATAGATGCTACAAC
TGTGGTGGCCTTGATCATCATGCTAAGGAATGTAGTCTACCTCCTCAGCCAAAGAAGTGCCATTACTGTC
AGAGCATCATGCACATGGTGGCAAACTGCCCACATAAAAATGTTGCACAGCCACCCGCGAGTTCTCAGGG
AAGACAGGAAGCAGAATCCCAGCCATGCACTTCAACTCTCCCTCGAGAAGTGGGAGGCGGGCATGGCTGT
ACATCACCAC
